Addgene plasmid #51167: pET21a-DhaR
Depositing lab: Christopher Voigt. Depositing organization: University of California, San Francisco (UCSF). Publication: Genomic mining of prokaryotic repressors for orthogonal logic gates. Stanton BC, Nielsen AA, Tamsir A, Clancy K, Peterson T, Voigt CA. Nat Chem Biol. 2013 Dec 8. doi: 10.1038/nchembio.1411. PubMed 24316737.
Backbone
  Vector backbone: pET21a
  Vector type: Bacterial Expression, Synthetic Biology
Growth in bacteria
  Bacterial resistance: Ampicillin, 100 μg/mL
  Growth temperature: 37°C
  Growth strain: DH10B
  Copy number: High Copy
Gene/Insert
  Gene/Insert name: DhaR
  Species: Mycobacterium sp. GP1
  Insert size (bp): 597
  Promoter: T7
  Tag / fusion protein: 6x-his (N terminal on backbone)
  Cloning method: Unknown
  Sequencing primers: 5′ T7 short
Terms and licenses: Academic/Nonprofit Terms; Industry Terms: Not Available to Industry
Depositor comments: UCSF Case No. SF11-016-2; U.S. Patent Application 13/489,205. GeneArt inserted the synthesized fragment into a pET21a vector.
How to cite: pET21a-DhaR was a gift from Christopher Voigt (Addgene plasmid # 51167 ; http://n2t.net/addgene:51167 ; RRID:Addgene_51167)
