[The description below was written by a language model from this plasmid's Addgene catalogue record and pLannotate feature annotations shown in this document.]
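Description:
pET21a-DhaR is a 6,049-nt bacterial expression plasmid built on the pET21a backbone, carrying a synthesized gene for DhaR from Mycobacterium sp. GP1. DhaR is annotated as the transcriptional repressor of the dhaA haloalkane dehalogenase gene. The plasmid was deposited as part of a study that mined prokaryotic genomes for repressors to build orthogonal genetic logic gates. It replicates in E. coli from a ColE1/pMB1-type origin and is selected with ampicillin through the bla β-lactamase gene. The catalogue lists it as high copy, although the feature table also shows the rop gene and the pBR322 bom region, which are normally associated with moderated copy number. An f1 origin is present for single-stranded DNA production, and two short tetracycline-resistance fragments are nonfunctional remnants of the pBR322 lineage.

The roughly 0.6 kb dhaR coding sequence lies downstream of a T7 promoter followed by a lac operator and the strong phage T7 gene 10 ribosome binding site, and it ends at a T7 terminator. A lacI gene with its own promoter on the plasmid supplies lac repressor. Transcription therefore requires a host providing T7 RNA polymerase and is held off until induced with IPTG or lactose.

The catalogue describes an N-terminal 6xHis tag, and a short tag-like fragment annotated just upstream of dhaR is consistent with this. A His-tag sequence typical of pET21a is also annotated downstream of the gene, but the record does not show whether it is translated in frame with DhaR. The design fits inducible overproduction and affinity purification of the repressor, for example for characterizing its DNA binding, though the record does not state a specific use.
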