Features (pLannotate 1.2.2; 20 found; start..end, strand, type, name):
     12..467     +  rep_origin     f1 ori (sequence partly withheld): f1 bacteriophage origin of replication; arrow indicates direction of (+) strand synthesis
    494..598     +  promoter       AmpR promoter: bla
    599..1459    +  CDS            AmpR: β-lactamase; bla; confers resistance to ampicillin, carbenicillin, and related antibiotics
   1630..2218    +  rep_origin     ori: high-copy-number ColE1/pMB1/pBR322/pUC origin of replication
   2404..2546    -  misc_feature   bom: basis of mobility region from pBR322
   2648..2839    -  CDS            rop: Rop protein, which maintains plasmids at low copy number; rop
   2856..3236    +  CDS            YPB1_ECOLX: Protein predicted: Swiss-Prot protein existence level 4. From Escherichia coli.
   3308..3599    -  CDS            TcR (fragment): tetracycline efflux protein; tet; confers resistance to tetracycline
   3614..3635    -  protein_bind   CAP binding site: CAP binding activates transcription in the presence of cAMP. E. coli catabolite activator protein
   3648..4730    -  CDS            lacI: lac repressor; lacI; The lac repressor binds to the lac operator to inhibit transcription in E. coli. This inhibition can be relieved by adding lactose or isopropyl-β-D-thiogalactopyranoside (IPTG).
   4731..4808    -  promoter       lacI promoter: lacI
   4816..5095    -  CDS            TcR (fragment): tetracycline efflux protein; tet; confers resistance to tetracycline
   5117..5135    +  promoter       T7 promoter: promoter for bacteriophage T7 RNA polymerase
   5136..5160    +  protein_bind   lac operator: The lac repressor binds to the lac operator to inhibit transcription in E. coli. This inhibition can be relieved by adding lactose or isopropyl-β-D-thiogalactopyranoside (IPTG). lac repressor encoded by lacI
   5174..5196    +  RBS            RBS: efficient ribosome binding site from bacteriophage T7 gene 10 (Olins and Rangwala, 1989)
   5215..5231    +  CDS            capTEV™ (fragment): composite tag for in vivo biotinylation, TEV protease cleavage, and 6xHis tagging
   5269..5862    +  CDS            dhaR: DHAR_MYCSX - Protein predicted: Swiss-Prot protein existence level 4. Transcriptional repressor for the dhaA haloalkane dehalogenase gene. From Mycobacterium sp. (strain GP1).
   5893..5910    +  CDS            9xHis (fragment): 9xHis affinity tag
   5920..5969    +  CDS            SET1 (fragment): solubility-enhancement tag derived from T7 phage gene 10B
   5977..6024    +  terminator     T7 terminator: transcription terminator for bacteriophage T7 RNA polymerase
>Addgene plasmid #51167 | pET21a-DhaR | depositor full sequence | sequence record 77527 | Full Sequence
TGGCGAATGGG
[124 nt withheld, positions 12-135]
C
[91 nt withheld, positions 137-227]
A
[49 nt withheld, positions 229-277]
CCTTTGACGTTGGAGTCCACGTTCTTT
[37 nt withheld, positions 305-341]
ACCCTATCTCGGTCTATTCTTTTGATTTATAAGGGATTTTGCCGATTTCGGCCTATTGGTTAAAAAATGA
GCTGATTTAACAAAAATTTAACGCGAATTTTAACAAAATATTAACGTTTACAATTTCAGGTGGCACTTTT
CGGGGAAATGTGCGCGGAACCCCTATTTGTTTATTTTTCTAAATACATTCAAATATGTATCCGCTCATGA
GACAATAACCCTGATAAATGCTTCAATAATATTGAAAAAGGAAGAGTATGAGTATTCAACATTTCCGTGT
CGCCCTTATTCCCTTTTTTGCGGCATTTTGCCTTCCTGTTTTTGCTCACCCAGAAACGCTGGTGAAAGTA
AAAGATGCTGAAGATCAGTTGGGTGCACGAGTGGGTTACATCGAACTGGATCTCAACAGCGGTAAGATCC
TTGAGAGTTTTCGCCCCGAAGAACGTTTTCCAATGATGAGCACTTTTAAAGTTCTGCTATGTGGCGCGGT
ATTATCCCGTATTGACGCCGGGCAAGAGCAACTCGGTCGCCGCATACACTATTCTCAGAATGACTTGGTT
GAGTACTCACCAGTCACAGAAAAGCATCTTACGGATGGCATGACAGTAAGAGAATTATGCAGTGCTGCCA
TAACCATGAGTGATAACACTGCGGCCAACTTACTTCTGACAACGATCGGAGGACCGAAGGAGCTAACCGC
TTTTTTGCACAACATGGGGGATCATGTAACTCGCCTTGATCGTTGGGAACCGGAGCTGAATGAAGCCATA
CCAAACGACGAGCGTGACACCACGATGCCTGCAGCAATGGCAACAACGTTGCGCAAACTATTAACTGGCG
AACTACTTACTCTAGCTTCCCGGCAACAATTAATAGACTGGATGGAGGCGGATAAAGTTGCAGGACCACT
TCTGCGCTCGGCCCTTCCGGCTGGCTGGTTTATTGCTGATAAATCTGGAGCCGGTGAGCGTGGGTCTCGC
GGTATCATTGCAGCACTGGGGCCAGATGGTAAGCCCTCCCGTATCGTAGTTATCTACACGACGGGGAGTC
AGGCAACTATGGATGAACGAAATAGACAGATCGCTGAGATAGGTGCCTCACTGATTAAGCATTGGTAACT
GTCAGACCAAGTTTACTCATATATACTTTAGATTGATTTAAAACTTCATTTTTAATTTAAAAGGATCTAG
GTGAAGATCCTTTTTGATAATCTCATGACCAAAATCCCTTAACGTGAGTTTTCGTTCCACTGAGCGTCAG
ACCCCGTAGAAAAGATCAAAGGATCTTCTTGAGATCCTTTTTTTCTGCGCGTAATCTGCTGCTTGCAAAC
AAAAAAACCACCGCTACCAGCGGTGGTTTGTTTGCCGGATCAAGAGCTACCAACTCTTTTTCCGAAGGTA
ACTGGCTTCAGCAGAGCGCAGATACCAAATACTGTCCTTCTAGTGTAGCCGTAGTTAGGCCACCACTTCA
AGAACTCTGTAGCACCGCCTACATACCTCGCTCTGCTAATCCTGTTACCAGTGGCTGCTGCCAGTGGCGA
TAAGTCGTGTCTTACCGGGTTGGACTCAAGACGATAGTTACCGGATAAGGCGCAGCGGTCGGGCTGAACG
GGGGGTTCGTGCACACAGCCCAGCTTGGAGCGAACGACCTACACCGAACTGAGATACCTACAGCGTGAGC
TATGAGAAAGCGCCACGCTTCCCGAAGGGAGAAAGGCGGACAGGTATCCGGTAAGCGGCAGGGTCGGAAC
AGGAGAGCGCACGAGGGAGCTTCCAGGGGGAAACGCCTGGTATCTTTATAGTCCTGTCGGGTTTCGCCAC
CTCTGACTTGAGCGTCGATTTTTGTGATGCTCGTCAGGGGGGCGGAGCCTATGGAAAAACGCCAGCAACG
CGGCCTTTTTACGGTTCCTGGCCTTTTGCTGGCCTTTTGCTCACATGTTCTTTCCTGCGTTATCCCCTGA
TTCTGTGGATAACCGTATTACCGCCTTTGAGTGAGCTGATACCGCTCGCCGCAGCCGAACGACCGAGCGC
AGCGAGTCAGTGAGCGAGGAAGCGGAAGAGCGCCTGATGCGGTATTTTCTCCTTACGCATCTGTGCGGTA
TTTCACACCGCATATATGGTGCACTCTCAGTACAATCTGCTCTGATGCCGCATAGTTAAGCCAGTATACA
CTCCGCTATCGCTACGTGACTGGGTCATGGCTGCGCCCCGACACCCGCCAACACCCGCTGACGCGCCCTG
ACGGGCTTGTCTGCTCCCGGCATCCGCTTACAGACAAGCTGTGACCGTCTCCGGGAGCTGCATGTGTCAG
AGGTTTTCACCGTCATCACCGAAACGCGCGAGGCAGCTGCGGTAAAGCTCATCAGCGTGGTCGTGAAGCG
ATTCACAGATGTCTGCCTGTTCATCCGCGTCCAGCTCGTTGAGTTTCTCCAGAAGCGTTAATGTCTGGCT
TCTGATAAAGCGGGCCATGTTAAGGGCGGTTTTTTCCTGTTTGGTCACTGATGCCTCCGTGTAAGGGGGA
TTTCTGTTCATGGGGGTAATGATACCGATGAAACGAGAGAGGATGCTCACGATACGGGTTACTGATGATG
AACATGCCCGGTTACTGGAACGTTGTGAGGGTAAACAACTGGCGGTATGGATGCGGCGGGACCAGAGAAA
AATCACTCAGGGTCAATGCCAGCGCTTCGTTAATACAGATGTAGGTGTTCCACAGGGTAGCCAGCAGCAT
CCTGCGATGCAGATCCGGAACATAATGGTGCAGGGCGCTGACTTCCGCGTTTCCAGACTTTACGAAACAC
GGAAACCGAAGACCATTCATGTTGTTGCTCAGGTCGCAGACGTTTTGCAGCAGCAGTCGCTTCACGTTCG
CTCGCGTATCGGTGATTCATTCTGCTAACCAGTAAGGCAACCCCGCCAGCCTAGCCGGGTCCTCAACGAC
AGGAGCACGATCATGCGCACCCGTGGGGCCGCCATGCCGGCGATAATGGCCTGCTTCTCGCCGAAACGTT
TGGTGGCGGGACCAGTGACGAAGGCTTGAGCGAGGGCGTGCAAGATTCCGAATACCGCAAGCGACAGGCC
GATCATCGTCGCGCTCCAGCGAAAGCGGTCCTCGCCGAAAATGACCCAGAGCGCTGCCGGCACCTGTCCT
ACGAGTTGCATGATAAAGAAGACAGTCATAAGTGCGGCGACGATAGTCATGCCCCGCGCCCACCGGAAGG
AGCTGACTGGGTTGAAGGCTCTCAAGGGCATCGGTCGAGATCCCGGTGCCTAATGAGTGAGCTAACTTAC
ATTAATTGCGTTGCGCTCACTGCCCGCTTTCCAGTCGGGAAACCTGTCGTGCCAGCTGCATTAATGAATC
GGCCAACGCGCGGGGAGAGGCGGTTTGCGTATTGGGCGCCAGGGTGGTTTTTCTTTTCACCAGTGAGACG
GGCAACAGCTGATTGCCCTTCACCGCCTGGCCCTGAGAGAGTTGCAGCAAGCGGTCCACGCTGGTTTGCC
CCAGCAGGCGAAAATCCTGTTTGATGGTGGTTAACGGCGGGATATAACATGAGCTGTCTTCGGTATCGTC
GTATCCCACTACCGAGATATCCGCACCAACGCGCAGCCCGGACTCGGTAATGGCGCGCATTGCGCCCAGC
GCCATCTGATCGTTGGCAACCAGCATCGCAGTGGGAACGATGCCCTCATTCAGCATTTGCATGGTTTGTT
GAAAACCGGACATGGCACTCCAGTCGCCTTCCCGTTCCGCTATCGGCTGAATTTGATTGCGAGTGAGATA
TTTATGCCAGCCAGCCAGACGCAGACGCGCCGAGACAGAACTTAATGGGCCCGCTAACAGCGCGATTTGC
TGGTGACCCAATGCGACCAGATGCTCCACGCCCAGTCGCGTACCGTCTTCATGGGAGAAAATAATACTGT
TGATGGGTGTCTGGTCAGAGACATCAAGAAATAACGCCGGAACATTAGTGCAGGCAGCTTCCACAGCAAT
GGCATCCTGGTCATCCAGCGGATAGTTAATGATCAGCCCACTGACGCGTTGCGCGAGAAGATTGTGCACC
GCCGCTTTACAGGCTTCGACGCCGCTTCGTTCTACCATCGACACCACCACGCTGGCACCCAGTTGATCGG
CGCGAGATTTAATCGCCGCGACAATTTGCGACGGCGCGTGCAGGGCCAGACTGGAGGTGGCAACGCCAAT
CAGCAACGACTGTTTGCCCGCCAGTTGTTGTGCCACGCGGTTGGGAATGTAATTCAGCTCCGCCATCGCC
GCTTCCACTTTTTCCCGCGTTTTCGCAGAAACGTGGCTGGCCTGGTTCACCACGCGGGAAACGGTCTGAT
AAGAGACACCGGCATACTCTGCGACATCGTATAACGTTACTGGTTTCACATTCACCACCCTGAATTGACT
CTCTTCCGGGCGCTATCATGCCATACCGCGAAAGGTTTTGCGCCATTCGATGGTGTCCGGGATCTCGACG
CTCTCCCTTATGCGACTCCTGCATTAGGAAGCAGCCCAGTAGTAGGTTGAGGCCGTTGAGCACCGCCGCC
GCAAGGAATGGTGCATGCAAGGAGATGGCGCCCAACAGTCCCCCGGCCACGGGGCCTGCCACCATACCCA
CGCCGAAACAAGCGCTCATGAGCCCGAAGTGGCGAGCCCGATCTTCCCCATCGGTGATGTCGGCGATATA
GGCGCCAGCAACCGCACCTGTGGCGCCGGTGATGCCGGCCACGATGCGTCCGGCGTAGAGGATCGAGATC
TCGATCCCGCGAAATTAATACGACTCACTATAGGGGAATTGTGAGCGGATAACAATTCCCCTCTAGAATA
ATTTTGTTTAACTTTAAGAAGGAGATATACCATGGGCAGCAGCCATCATCATCATCATCACAGCAGCGGC
CTGGAAGTTCTGTTCCAGGGGCCCCATATGGCACGTACACCGGTTCGTCAGCATCTGGTTGAAAAAGGCA
CCCAGGTTTTTCTGGAACGTGGTTATAGCGGTAGCGCAGTTCAGGATATTACCGCAGCAGCAGAAGTTCC
GAAAGGTAGCTTTTATAACCACTTTGAAAGCAAAGAAGCCTTTGGCGGTCAGGTTCTGCAAGAATTTTTC
AGCGATCTGCAGCGTACCATTAGCAGCACCCTGGAAGATGCAAGCGTTCCGCCTGTTCGTCGTCTGCAGA
ACTATTTTGCAGCAATTATTGAAACCCTGGATGGTCAGGGTTGTCTGATTGGTAATTTTAGCGTTGAACT
GAGTCCGCTGAGTGATGTTGTTCGTACCGAACTGCTGCGTATTTTTGAACAGTGGGTTAAACCGTTCCAG
AAATGCATTATTGAAGGTCAAGAAACCGGTAGCATTCGTCGTGATCTGGCACCGGATCTGCTGGCAGATT
TTCTGATTGCAAGCTGGCAGGGTGCAATTCTGCGTATGAAAATTGAACGTAATCGTGAACCGCTGGATCA
GTTTCTGACCGTTGTTTTTGAAGCACTGCTGCCGAGCACCGAAAACATTAGCAATGAAAGCTAAGGATCC
AAGCTTGCGGCCGCACTCGAGCACCACCACCACCACCACTGAGATCCGGCTGCTAACAAAGCCCGAAAGG
AAGCTGAGTTGGCTGCTGCCACCGCTGAGCAATAACTAGCATAACCCCTTGGGGCCTCTAAACGGGTCTT
GAGGGGTTTTTTGCTGAAAGGAGGAACTATATCCGGAT
