>Addgene plasmid #51167 | pET21a-DhaR | depositor partial sequence | sequence record 77528 | repressor ORF
ATGGCACGTACACCGGTTCGTCAGCATCTGGTTGAAAAAGGCACCCAGGTTTTTCTGGAACGTGGTTATA
GCGGTAGCGCAGTTCAGGATATTACCGCAGCAGCAGAAGTTCCGAAAGGTAGCTTTTATAACCACTTTGA
AAGCAAAGAAGCCTTTGGCGGTCAGGTTCTGCAAGAATTTTTCAGCGATCTGCAGCGTACCATTAGCAGC
ACCCTGGAAGATGCAAGCGTTCCGCCTGTTCGTCGTCTGCAGAACTATTTTGCAGCAATTATTGAAACCC
TGGATGGTCAGGGTTGTCTGATTGGTAATTTTAGCGTTGAACTGAGTCCGCTGAGTGATGTTGTTCGTAC
CGAACTGCTGCGTATTTTTGAACAGTGGGTTAAACCGTTCCAGAAATGCATTATTGAAGGTCAAGAAACC
GGTAGCATTCGTCGTGATCTGGCACCGGATCTGCTGGCAGATTTTCTGATTGCAAGCTGGCAGGGTGCAA
TTCTGCGTATGAAAATTGAACGTAATCGTGAACCGCTGGATCAGTTTCTGACCGTTGTTTTTGAAGCACT
GCTGCCGAGCACCGAAAACATTAGCAATGAAAGCTAA
