>Addgene plasmid #51167 | pET21a-DhaR | addgene partial sequence | sequence record 80222 | pBRrevBam 5'-GGTGATGTCGGCGATATAGG-3'
GGTGATGCCGGCCACGATGCGTCCGGCGTAGAGGATCGAGATCTCGATCCCGCGAAATTAATACGACTCA
CTATAGGGGAATTGTGAGCGGATAACAATTCCCCTCTAGAAATAATTTTGTTTAACTTTAAGAAGGAGAT
ATACCATGGGCAGCAGCCATCATCATCATCATCACAGCAGCGGCCTGGAAGTTCTGTTCCAGGGGCCCCA
TATGGCACGTACACCGGTTCGTCAGCATCTGGTTGAAAAAGGCACCCAGGTTTTTCTGGAACGTGGTTAT
AGCGGTAGCGCAGTTCAGGATATTACCGCAGCAGCAGAAGTTCCGAAAGGTAGCTTTTATAACCACTTTG
AAAGCAAAGAAGCCTTTGGCGGTCAGGTTCTGCAAGAATTTTTCAGCGATCTGCAGCGTACCATTAGCAG
CACCCTGGAAGATGCAAGCGTTCCGCCTGTTCGTCGTCTGCAGAACTATTTTGCAGCAATTATTGAAACC
CTGGATGGTCAGGGTTGTCTGATTGGTAATTTTAGCGTTGAACTGAGTCCGCTGAGTGATGTTGTTCGTA
CCGAACTGCTGCGTATTTTTGAACAGTGGGTTAAACCGTTCCAGAAATGCATTATTGAAGGTCAAGAAAC
CGGTAGCATTCGTCGTGATCTGGCACCGGATCTGCTGGCAGATTTTCTGATTGCAAGCTGGCAGGGTGCA
ATTCTGCGTATGAAAATTGAACGTAATCGTGAACCGCTGGATCAGTTTCTGACCGTTGTTTTTGAAGCAC
TGCTGCCGAGCACCGAAAACATTAGCAATGAAAGCT
