>Addgene plasmid #51167 | pET21a-DhaR | addgene partial sequence | sequence record 120861 | T7 5'-TAATACGACTCACTATAGGG-3'
ACTTTAAGAAGGAGATATACCATGGGCAGCAGCCATCATCATCATCATCACAGCAGCGGCCTGGAAGTTC
TGTTCCAGGGGCCCCATATGGCACGTACACCGGTTCGTCAGCATCTGGTTGAAAAAGGCACCCAGGTTTT
TCTGGAACGTGGTTATAGCGGTAGCGCAGTTCAGGATATTACCGCAGCAGCAGAAGTTCCGAAAGGTAGC
TTTTATAACCACTTTGAAAGCAAAGAAGCCTTTGGCGGTCAGGTTCTGCAAGAATTTTTCAGCGATCTGC
AGCGTACCATTAGCAGCACCCTGGAAGATGCAAGCGTTCCGCCTGTTCGTCGTCTGCAGAACTATTTTGC
AGCAATTATTGAAACCCTGGATGGTCAGGGTTGTCTGATTGGTAATTTTAGCGTTGAACTGAGTCCGCTG
AGTGATGTTGTTCGTACCGAACTGCTGCGTATTTTTGAACAGTGGGTTAAACCGTTCCAGAAATGCATTA
TTGAAGGTCAAGAAACCGGTAGCATTCGTCGTGATCTGGCACCGGATCTGCTGGCAGATTTTCTGATTGC
A
